Addgene plasmid #105391: pJOG170
Purpose: Synthetic biology
Depositing lab: Johannes Stuttmann. Depositing organization: Martin-Luther-Universitaet Halle-Wittenberg. Publication: Peripheral infrastructure vectors and an extended set of plant parts for the Modular Cloning system. Gantner J, Ordon J, Ilse T, Kretschmer C, Gruetzner R, Lofke C, Dagdas Y, Burstenbinder K, Marillonnet S, Stuttmann J. PLoS One. 2018 May 30;13(5):e0197185. doi: 10.1371/journal.pone.0197185. eCollection 2018. PubMed 29847550.
Backbone
  Vector backbone: pAGM1276 (Engler et al., 2014)
  Vector type: Synthetic Biology
Growth in bacteria
  Bacterial resistance: Spectinomycin, 50 μg/mL
  Growth temperature: 37°C
  Growth strain: DH5alpha
  Copy number: High Copy
Gene/Insert
  Gene/Insert name: mEGFP (GFP variant)
  Mutation: BsaI/ BpiI restriction sites removed
  Cloning method: Restriction Enzyme; 5′ cloning site BpiI (destroyed during cloning); 3′ cloning site BpiI (destroyed during cloning)
  Sequencing primers: 5′ CTTTGAGTGAGCTGATACCG; 3′ GGGTTCCGCGCACATTTC
Terms and licenses: Academic/Nonprofit Terms; Industry Terms: Not Available to Industry
How to cite: pJOG170 was a gift from Johannes Stuttmann (Addgene plasmid # 105391 ; http://n2t.net/addgene:105391 ; RRID:Addgene_105391)
