[The description below was written by a language model from this plasmid's Addgene catalogue record, the feature table of its GenBank file and pLannotate feature annotations shown in this document.]
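Description:
pJOG170 is a small (about 3 kb) Modular Cloning (MoClo) part plasmid for plant synthetic biology, built in the pAGM1276 backbone. The GenBank record names it "[NT1] mEGFP", indicating an N-terminal tag module. It is maintained in E. coli at high copy from a pMB1/ColE1-type origin and selected with spectinomycin. Resistance comes from an aadA streptomycin/spectinomycin adenylyltransferase gene, annotated in the depositor's map as "Sm/Sp no DraIII" with a single G-to-A change, and preceded by a bla (AmpR) promoter. The short lacI, integrase and gentamicin acetyltransferase fragments flagged by automated annotation appear to be backbone or resistance-cassette remnants rather than functional genes.

The payload is the coding sequence of mEGFP, a monomeric, constitutively fluorescent green variant derived from Aequorea victoria GFP. Internal BsaI and BpiI recognition sites were removed so the part is compatible with Golden Gate assembly. The insert was introduced through BpiI sites that were destroyed during cloning. A four-base AATG sequence annotated immediately downstream of the mEGFP sequence corresponds to the fusion overhang that, in the MoClo syntax, joins an N-terminal tag to a following coding sequence. The upstream overhang is not annotated in the record. The plasmid carries no promoter or terminator for mEGFP, so it is not an expression construct in its own right.

Instead it serves as a building block: the mEGFP part is released by a type IIS enzyme and combined with promoter, coding-sequence and terminator modules into a transcriptional unit, yielding N-terminal fluorescent fusions for localisation or detection studies. The depositor's map and the sequenced record agree closely in length and feature positions.
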