LOCUS       pJOG170_[NT1]_mEGFP 2971 bp DNA circular UNA 23-OCT-2012
COMMENT     This file is created by Vector NTI http://www.invitrogen.com/
FEATURES             Location/Qualifiers
     misc_feature    join(2503..2971,1..146)
                     /vntifkey="21"
                     /label="rep (pMB1)"
     rep_origin      complement(131)
                     /vntifkey="33"
                     /label=ORI
                     /note="RNaseH cleavage point"
     primer          239..258
                     /label=836
     primer          <379..399
                     /label=JS965
     exon            <379..>1102
                     /label=GFP
     CDS             381..1097
                     /label=mEGFP
     primer          complement(1078..>1106)
                     /label=JS966
     misc_feature    1103..1106
                     /vntifkey="21"
                     /label=AATG
     primer          complement(1220..1237)
                     /label=837
     CDS             1333..2343
                     /vntifkey="4"
                     /label="Sm/Sp no DraIII"
     mutation        2310
                     /vntifkey="62"
                     /label="G to A"
ORIGIN
        1 GAACAGGAGA GCGCACGAGG GAGCTTCCAG GGGGAAACGC CTGGTATCTT TATAGTCCTG
       61 TCGGGTTTCG CCACCTCTGA CTTGAGCGTC GATTTTTGTG ATGCTCGTCA GGGGGGCGGA
      121 GCCTATGGAA AAACGCCAGC AACGCGGCCT TTTTACGGTT CCTGGCCTTT TGCTGGCCTT
      181 TTGCTCACAT GTTCTTTCCT GCGTTATCCC CTGATTCTGT GGATAACCGT ATTACCGCCT
      241 TTGAGTGAGC TGATACCGCT CGCCGCAGCC GAACGACCGA GCGCAGCGAG TCAGTGAGCG
      301 AGGAAGCGGA AGAGCGCCCA ATACGCAAAC CGCCTCTCCC CGCGCGTTGG CCGATTCATT
      361 AATCACTCTG TGGTCTCACC ATGGTGAGCA AGGGCGAGGA GCTGTTCACC GGGGTGGTGC
      421 CCATCCTGGT CGAGCTGGAC GGCGACGTAA ACGGCCACAA GTTCAGCGTG TCCGGCGAGG
      481 GCGAGGGCGA TGCCACCTAC GGCAAGCTGA CCCTGAAGTT CATCTGCACC ACCGGCAAGC
      541 TGCCCGTGCC CTGGCCCACC CTCGTGACCA CCCTGACCTA CGGCGTGCAG TGCTTCAGCC
      601 GCTACCCCGA CCACATGAAG CAGCACGACT TCTTCAAGTC CGCCATGCCC GAAGGCTACG
      661 TCCAGGAGCG CACCATCTTC TTCAAGGACG ACGGCAACTA CAAGACCCGC GCCGAGGTGA
      721 AGTTCGAGGG CGACACCCTG GTGAACCGCA TCGAGCTGAA GGGCATCGAC TTCAAGGAGG
      781 ACGGCAACAT CCTGGGGCAC AAGCTGGAGT ACAACTACAA CAGCCACAAC GTCTATATCA
      841 TGGCCGACAA GCAGAAGAAC GGCATCAAGG TGAACTTCAA GATCCGCCAC AACATCGAGG
      901 ACGGCAGCGT GCAGCTCGCC GACCACTACC AGCAGAACAC CCCCATCGGC GACGGCCCCG
      961 TGCTGCTGCC CGACAACCAC TACCTGAGTA CTCAGTCCAA GCTGAGCAAA GACCCCAACG
     1021 AGAAGCGCGA TCACATGGTC CTGCTGGAGT TCGTGACCGC CGCCGGGATC ACTCTCGGCA
     1081 TGGACGAGCT GTACAAatct gcAATGTGAG ACCACGAAGT GGCTCTTCAG TGGACGAAAG
     1141 GGCCTCGTGA TACGCCTATT TTTATAGGTT AATGTCATGA TAATAATGGT TTCTTAGACG
     1201 TCAGGTGGCA CTTTTCGGGG AAATGTGCGC GGAACCCCTA TTTGTTTATT TTTCTAAATA
     1261 CATTCAAATA TGTATCCGCT CATGAGACAA TAACCCTGAT AAATGCTTCA ATAATATTGA
     1321 AAAAGGAAGA GTATGCGCTC ACGCAACTGG TCCAGAACCT TGACCGAACG CAGCGGTGGT
     1381 AACGGCGCAG TGGCGGTTTT CATGGCTTGT TATGACTGTT TTTTTGGGGT ACAGTCTATG
     1441 CCTCGGGCAT CCAAGCAGCA AGCGCGTTAC GCCGTGGGTC GATGTTTGAT GTTATGGAGC
     1501 AGCAACGATG TTACGCAGCA GGGCAGTCGC CCTAAAACAA AGTTAAACAT CATGAGGGAA
     1561 GCGGTGATCG CCGAAGTATC GACTCAACTA TCAGAGGTAG TTGGCGTCAT CGAGCGCCAT
     1621 CTCGAACCGA CGTTGCTGGC CGTACATTTG TACGGCTCCG CAGTGGATGG CGGCCTGAAG
     1681 CCACACAGCG ATATTGATTT GCTGGTTACG GTGACCGTAA GGCTTGATGA AACAACGCGG
     1741 CGAGCTTTGA TCAACGACCT TTTGGAAACT TCGGCTTCCC CTGGAGAGAG CGAGATTCTC
     1801 CGCGCTGTAG AAGTCACCAT TGTTGTGCAC GACGACATCA TTCCGTGGCG TTATCCAGCT
     1861 AAGCGCGAAC TGCAATTTGG AGAATGGCAG CGCAATGACA TTCTTGCAGG TATCTTCGAG
     1921 CCAGCCACGA TCGACATTGA TCTGGCTATC TTGCTGACAA AAGCAAGAGA ACATAGCGTT
     1981 GCCTTGGTAG GTCCAGCGGC GGAGGAACTC TTTGATCCGG TTCCTGAACA GGATCTATTT
     2041 GAGGCGCTAA ATGAAACCTT AACGCTATGG AACTCGCCGC CCGACTGGGC TGGCGATGAG
     2101 CGAAATGTAG TGCTTACGTT GTCCCGCATT TGGTACAGCG CAGTAACCGG CAAAATCGCG
     2161 CCGAAGGATG TCGCTGCCGA CTGGGCAATG GAGCGCCTGC CGGCCCAGTA TCAGCCCGTC
     2221 ATACTTGAAG CTAGACAGGC TTATCTTGGA CAAGAAGAAG ATCGCTTGGC CTCGCGCGCA
     2281 GATCAGTTGG AAGAATTTGT CCATTACGTA AAAGGCGAGA TCACCAAGGT AGTCGGCAAA
     2341 TAACTGTCAG ACCAAGTTTA CTCATATATA CTTTAGATTG ATTTAAAACT TCATTTTTAA
     2401 TTTAAAAGGA TCTAGGTGAA GATCCTTTTT GATAATCTCA TGACCAAAAT CCCTTAACGT
     2461 GAGTTTTCGT TCCACTGAGC GTCAGACCCC GTAGAAAAGA TCAAAGGATC TTCTTGAGAT
     2521 CCTTTTTTTC TGCGCGTAAT CTGCTGCTTG CAAACAAAAA AACCACCGCT ACCAGCGGTG
     2581 GTTTGTTTGC CGGATCAAGA GCTACCAACT CTTTTTCCGA AGGTAACTGG CTTCAGCAGA
     2641 GCGCAGATAC CAAATACTGT CCTTCTAGTG TAGCCGTAGT TAGGCCACCA CTTCAAGAAC
     2701 TCTGTAGCAC CGCCTACATA CCTCGCTCTG CTAATCCTGT TACCAGTGGC TGCTGCCAGT
     2761 GGCGATAAGT CGTGTCTTAC CGGGTTGGAC TCAAGACGAT AGTTACCGGA TAAGGCGCAG
     2821 CGGTCGGGCT GAACGGGGGG TTCGTGCACA CAGCCCAGCT TGGAGCGAAC GACCTACACC
     2881 GAACTGAGAT ACCTACAGCG TGAGCTATGA GAAAGCGCCA CGCTTCCCGA AGGGAGAAAG
     2941 GCGGACAGGT ATCCGGTAAG CGGCAGGGTC G
//
