Features (pLannotate 1.2.2; 7 found; start..end, strand, type, name):
    314..363     +  CDS            lacI (fragment): lac repressor; lacI; The lac repressor binds to the lac operator to inhibit transcription in E. coli. This inhibition can be relieved by adding lactose or isopropyl-β-D-thiogalactopyranoside (IPTG).
    381..1097    +  CDS            mEGFP: mEGFP is a basic (constitutively fluorescent) green fluorescent protein published in 2002, derived from Aequorea victoria. It has moderate acid sensitivity.
   1228..1332    +  promoter       AmpR promoter: bla
   1323..1403    -  CDS            int (fragment): INT2_ECOLX - Protein inferred from homology: Swiss-Prot protein existence level 3. Putative integrase believed to be involved in the insertion of antibiotic resistance genes into plasmids and transposons. From Escherichia coli.
   1491..1547    +  CDS            GmR (fragment): gentamycin acetyltransferase; aacC1; confers resistance to gentamycin
   1554..2342    +  CDS            aadA: S3AD_ECOLX - Experimental evidence at protein level: Swiss-Prot protein existence level 1. Mediates bacterial resistance to the antibiotics streptomycin and spectinomycin. From Escherichia coli.
   2516..131     +  rep_origin     ori (across the origin): high-copy-number ColE1/pMB1/pBR322/pUC origin of replication
>Addgene plasmid #105391 | pJOG170 | addgene full sequence | sequence record 206716 | Addgene NGS Result
GAACAGGAGAGCGCACGAGGGAGCTTCCAGGGGGAAACGCCTGGTATCTTTATAGTCCTGTCGGGTTTCG
CCACCTCTGACTTGAGCGTCGATTTTTGTGATGCTCGTCAGGGGGGCGGAGCCTATGGAAAAACGCCAGC
AACGCGGCCTTTTTACGGTTCCTGGCCTTTTGCTGGCCTTTTGCTCACATGTTCTTTCCTGCGTTATCCC
CTGATTCTGTGGATAACCGTATTACCGCCTTTGAGTGAGCTGATACCGCTCGCCGCAGCCGAACGACCGA
GCGCAGCGAGTCAGTGAGCGAGGAAGCGGAAGAGCGCCCAATACGCAAACCGCCTCTCCCCGCGCGTTGG
CCGATTCATTAATCACTCTGTGGTCTCACCATGGTGAGCAAGGGCGAGGAGCTGTTCACCGGGGTGGTGC
CCATCCTGGTCGAGCTGGACGGCGACGTAAACGGCCACAAGTTCAGCGTGTCCGGCGAGGGCGAGGGCGA
TGCCACCTACGGCAAGCTGACCCTGAAGTTCATCTGCACCACCGGCAAGCTGCCCGTGCCCTGGCCCACC
CTCGTGACCACCCTGACCTACGGCGTGCAGTGCTTCAGCCGCTACCCCGACCACATGAAGCAGCACGACT
TCTTCAAGTCCGCCATGCCCGAAGGCTACGTCCAGGAGCGCACCATCTTCTTCAAGGACGACGGCAACTA
CAAGACCCGCGCCGAGGTGAAGTTCGAGGGCGACACCCTGGTGAACCGCATCGAGCTGAAGGGCATCGAC
TTCAAGGAGGACGGCAACATCCTGGGGCACAAGCTGGAGTACAACTACAACAGCCACAACGTCTATATCA
TGGCCGACAAGCAGAAGAACGGCATCAAGGTGAACTTCAAGATCCGCCACAACATCGAGGACGGCAGCGT
GCAGCTCGCCGACCACTACCAGCAGAACACCCCCATCGGCGACGGCCCCGTGCTGCTGCCCGACAACCAC
TACCTGAGTACTCAGTCCAAGCTGAGCAAAGACCCCAACGAGAAGCGCGATCACATGGTCCTGCTGGAGT
TCGTGACCGCCGCCGGGATCACTCTCGGCATGGACGAGCTGTACAAATCTGCAATGTGAGACCACGAAGT
GGCTCTTCAGTGGACGAAAGGGCCTCGTGATACGCCTATTTTTATAGGTTAATGTCATGATAATAATGGT
TTCTTAGACGTCAGGTGGCACTTTTCGGGGAAATGTGCGCGGAACCCCTATTTGTTTATTTTTCTAAATA
CATTCAAATATGTATCCGCTCATGAGACAATAACCCTGATAAATGCTTCAATAATATTGAAAAAGGAAGA
GTATGCGCTCACGCAACTGGTCCAGAACCTTGACCGAACGCAGCGGTGGTAACGGCGCAGTGGCGGTTTT
CATGGCTTGTTATGACTGTTTTTTTTTGGGGTACAGTCTATGCCTCGGGCATCCAAGCAGCAAGCGCGTT
ACGCCGTGGGTCGATGTTTGATGTTATGGAGCAGCAACGATGTTACGCAGCAGGGCAGTCGCCCTAAAAC
AAAGTTAAACATCATGAGGGAAGCGGTGATCGCCGAAGTATCGACTCAACTATCAGAGGTAGTTGGCGTC
ATCGAGCGCCATCTCGAACCGACGTTGCTGGCCGTACATTTGTACGGCTCCGCAGTGGATGGCGGCCTGA
AGCCACACAGCGATATTGATTTGCTGGTTACGGTGACCGTAAGGCTTGATGAAACAACGCGGCGAGCTTT
GATCAACGACCTTTTGGAAACTTCGGCTTCCCCTGGAGAGAGCGAGATTCTCCGCGCTGTAGAAGTCACC
ATTGTTGTGCACGACGACATCATTCCGTGGCGTTATCCAGCTAAGCGCGAACTGCAATTTGGAGAATGGC
AGCGCAATGACATTCTTGCAGGTATCTTCGAGCCAGCCACGATCGACATTGATCTGGCTATCTTGCTGAC
AAAAGCAAGAGAACATAGCGTTGCCTTGGTAGGTCCAGCGGCGGAGGAACTCTTTGATCCGGTTCCTGAA
CAGGATCTATTTGAGGCGCTAAATGAAACCTTAACGCTATGGAACTCGCCGCCCGACTGGGCTGGCGATG
AGCGAAATGTAGTGCTTACGTTGTCCCGCATTTGGTACAGCGCAGTAACCGGCAAAATCGCGCCGAAGGA
TGTCGCTGCCGACTGGGCAATGGAGCGCCTGCCGGCCCAGTATCAGCCCGTCATACTTGAAGCTAGACAG
GCTTATCTTGGACAAGAAGAAGATCGCTTGGCCTCGCGCGCAGATCAGTTGGAAGAATTTGTCCATTACG
TAAAAGGCGAGATCACCAAGGTAGTCGGCAAATAACTGTCAGACCAAGTTTACTCATATATACTTTAGAT
TGATTTAAAACTTCATTTTTAATTTAAAAGGATCTAGGTGAAGATCCTTTTTGATAATCTCATGACCAAA
ATCCCTTAACGTGAGTTTTCGTTCCACTGAGCGTCAGACCCCGTAGAAAAGATCAAAGGATCTTCTTGAG
ATCCTTTTTTTCTGCGCGTAATCTGCTGCTTGCAAACAAAAAAACCACCGCTACCAGCGGTGGTTTGTTT
GCCGGATCAAGAGCTACCAACTCTTTTTCCGAAGGTAACTGGCTTCAGCAGAGCGCAGATACCAAATACT
GTTCTTCTAGTGTAGCCGTAGTTAGGCCACCACTTCAAGAACTCTGTAGCACCGCCTACATACCTCGCTC
TGCTAATCCTGTTACCAGTGGCTGCTGCCAGTGGCGATAAGTCGTGTCTTACCGGGTTGGACTCAAGACG
ATAGTTACCGGATAAGGCGCAGCGGTCGGGCTGAACGGGGGGTTCGTGCACACAGCCCAGCTTGGAGCGA
ACGACCTACACCGAACTGAGATACCTACAGCGTGAGCTATGAGAAAGCGCCACGCTTCCCGAAGGGAGAA
AGGCGGACAGGTATCCGGTAAGCGGCAGGGTCG
